>Addgene plasmid #39797 | Torso cDNA Y918F in pGEM | addgene partial sequence | sequence record 54468 | M13pUC-fwd 5'-CCCAGTCACGACGTTGTAAAACG-3'
CGACTCACTATAGGGCGAATTGGGCCCGACGTCGCATGCTCCTCTAGACTCGAGGAATTCCGGCTATGCA
AGGTTATCTGGCGCATAGCATTGTCTGAATTGGAACTCGAATTTAGAATGTATTGCACTCGTTCATTATA
ATCTTGAAGCAATGACTATTAATTCAAAGGTTCTAGGAATAGCTCTTCCTCGCATGGCACTTGCTCCACT
TTACTGTTTAGACCGTCACATGACTTTAATTTTGACTCGGTTGCAGCTTGCAGTTGTTTCAGCCTTTCTG
GAACATCGTTAGTGGCCAAAATCATGCCACCAAGTCTGTGTTTAAGGGCGGAAAATGTTGGCCTGTGTGA
TGGCACGGAGCTCCAGCAGCTTTCCATCAGGGAAAACATTTCTTGCGTACATCCCTCCGGTCGCTTCATC
CGATGACCTTGTCGCAGTAGCTGCAAGAGATCACTGGGAGACACCGACGGATATGGCATTCCACCGAGAG
TGGTGATCTCATAGAGCAGCACACCAAAGGACCAAACATCGCTCTGACTGGTGTACACCTGGTGGGTGAG
GGACTCCAGCGCGAGCCACTTGATGGGCAGCTTGCCACTTCCTCCGGACTTTCGGTACACGTTCTCATGA
TACACATCTCGACTCAGCCCAAAATCTGCTATCTTGATGCTGCGATCTACGGAGATTAGAACATTCCGGG
CAGCCAGATCCCTATGCACTACTTTGTTTTGGGCCAGAAATTCCATTCCCACCGCCACCTGTTGGGCGAT
GTCTAGCAAATCTGCATATTTCAGTGGTATTCGGGGCTTGGTATCCGATGAGTCGAGGCAATCAAAGTAT
TCCTTGTTCTCAAAGATTCGCTTCTTGTTGTCC
