[The description below was written by a language model from this plasmid's Addgene catalogue record.]
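Description:
Torso cDNA Y918F in pGEM is a bacterial plasmid carrying a mutant cDNA of the Drosophila melanogaster torso (tor) gene in the pGEM-7Zf backbone, a roughly 3 kb general-purpose cloning and in vitro transcription vector. It is propagated in E. coli under ampicillin selection; the copy number is listed as unknown. No feature table accompanies the entry. From general knowledge of the pGEM-Zf series, these vectors have a multiple cloning site flanked by opposing SP6 and T7 phage promoters, along with an f1 origin for single-stranded DNA production, but the orientation of the insert relative to those promoters is not recorded. The cDNA was inserted by restriction cloning between NcoI at the 5′ end and EcoRI at the 3′ end, and it is not known whether either site survived. The insert can be sequenced from the flanking M13/pUC forward and reverse primer sites.

Torso encodes a receptor tyrosine kinase. The insert here carries a single substitution, Y918F, which replaces a tyrosine with the non-phosphorylatable residue phenylalanine. The associated study examined how multiple phosphotyrosine residues in Torso act together to produce full signaling output, so this construct evidently serves as one of a set of phosphorylation-site mutants for dissecting the contribution of individual tyrosines. Although catalogued as a bacterial expression vector, no tags, reporters or dedicated expression elements are listed. The plasmid is therefore best regarded as a cloning-vector source of the mutant cDNA, plausibly for in vitro transcription or for subcloning, though the record does not state a specific application.
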