Addgene plasmid #39797: Torso cDNA Y918F in pGEM
Depositing lab: Norbert Perrimon. Depositing organization: Harvard Medical School. Publication: Synergistic activities of multiple phosphotyrosine residues mediate full signaling from the Drosophila Torso receptor tyrosine kinase. Gayko U, Cleghon V, Copeland T, Morrison DK, Perrimon N. Proc Natl Acad Sci U S A. 1999 Jan 19;96(2):523-8. 10.1073/pnas.96.2.523 PubMed 9892666.
Backbone
  Vector backbone: pGEM-7Zf
  Backbone manufacturer: Promega
  Backbone size w/o insert (bp): 3000
  Vector type: Bacterial Expression
Growth in bacteria
  Bacterial resistance: Ampicillin, 100 μg/mL
  Growth temperature: 37°C
  Growth strain: DH5alpha
  Copy number: Unknown
Gene/Insert
  Gene/Insert name: Torso (alt name: tor)
  Species: D. melanogaster (fly)
  Mutation: Y918F
  Entrez Gene: tor (a.k.a. Dmel_CG1389, CG1389, Dmel\CG1389, TOR, TORSO, Tor, Torso, dTor, splc)
  Cloning method: Restriction Enzyme; 5′ cloning site NcoI (unknown if destroyed); 3′ cloning site EcoRI (unknown if destroyed)
  Sequencing primers: 5′ M13pUC-rev; 3′ M13pUC-fwd
Terms and licenses: Academic/Nonprofit Terms; Industry Terms: Not Available to Industry
Depositor comments: Perrimon Lab plasmid #215
How to cite: Torso cDNA Y918F in pGEM was a gift from Norbert Perrimon (Addgene plasmid # 39797 ; http://n2t.net/addgene:39797 ; RRID:Addgene_39797)
